LOCUS       Exported 3863 bp ds-DNA circular SYN 12-MAY-2021
DEFINITION  Golden Gate entry vector to express the 1st gRNA with gRNA2.0
            scaffold (with four MS2 binding sites) under AtU6 promoter.
ACCESSION   .
VERSION     .
KEYWORDS    pYPQ131A2.0
SOURCE      synthetic DNA construct
  ORGANISM  synthetic DNA construct
REFERENCE   1 (bases 1 to 3863)
  AUTHORS   Lowder LG, Zhou J, Zhang Y, Malzahn A, Zhong Z, Hsieh TF, Voytas DF,
            Zhang Y, Qi Y
  TITLE     Robust transcriptional activation in plants using multiplexed
            CRISPR-Act2.0 and mTALE-Act systems.
  JOURNAL   Mol Plant. 2017 Nov 29. pii: S1674-2052(17)30344-1. doi:
            10.1016/j.molp.2017.11.010.
  PUBMED    29197638
REFERENCE   2 (bases 1 to 3863)
  AUTHORS   .
  TITLE     Direct Submission
  JOURNAL   Exported May 12, 2021 from SnapGene Server 1.1.58
            http://www.snapgene.com
FEATURES             Location/Qualifiers
     source          1..3863
                     /organism="synthetic DNA construct"
                     /mol_type="other DNA"
     promoter        196..224
                     /label=tet promoter
                     /note="E. coli promoter for tetracycline efflux protein
                     gene"
     CDS             272..1462
                     /codon_start=1
                     /gene="tet"
                     /product="tetracycline efflux protein"
                     /label=TcR
                     /note="confers resistance to tetracycline"
                     /translation="MKSNNALIVILGTVTLDAVGIGLVMPVLPGLLRDIVHSDSIASHY
                     GVLLALYALMQFLCAPVLGALSDRFGRRPVLLASLLGATIDYAIMATTPVLWILYAGRI
                     VAGITGATGAVAGAYIADITDGEDRARHFGLMSACFGVGMVAGPVAGGLLGAISLHAPF
                     LAAAVLNGLNLLLGCFLMQESHKGERRPMPLRAFNPVSSFRWARGMTIVAALMTVFFIM
                     QLVGQVPAALWVIFGEDRFRWSATMIGLSLAVFGILHALAQAFVTGPATKRFGEKQAII
                     AGMAADALGYVLLAFATRGWMAFPIMILLASGGIGMPALQAMLSRQVDDDHQGQLQGSL
                     AALTSLTSIIGPLIVTAIYAASASTWNGLAWIVGAALYLVCLPALRRGAWSRATST"
     primer_bind     complement(624..643)
                     /label=pBRrevBam
                     /note="pBR322 vectors, tet region, downstream of BamHI,
                     reverse primer"
     primer_bind     complement(1636..1655)
                     /label=T7
                     /note="T7 promoter, forward primer"
     promoter        complement(1637..1655)
                     /label=T7 promoter
                     /note="promoter for bacteriophage T7 RNA polymerase"
     primer_bind     complement(1660..1676)
                     /label=M13 rev
                     /note="common sequencing primer, one of multiple similar
                     variants"
     primer_bind     complement(1660..1676)
                     /label=M13 Reverse
                     /note="In lacZ gene. Also called M13-rev"
     promoter        1765..2068
                     /label=AtU6-1 promoter
                     /note="promoter for the Arabidopsis thaliana U6-1 snRNA
                     gene (Waibel and Filipowicz, 1990)"
     misc_RNA        2119..2137
                     /label=MS2 stem loop
                     /note="stem loop that binds the bacteriophage MS2 coat
                     protein"
     misc_RNA        2189..2207
                     /label=MS2 stem loop
                     /note="stem loop that binds the bacteriophage MS2 coat
                     protein"
     rep_origin      2712..3300
                     /direction=RIGHT
                     /label=ori
                     /note="high-copy-number ColE1/pMB1/pBR322/pUC origin of
                     replication"
     primer_bind     3201..3220
                     /label=pBR322ori-F
                     /note="pBR322 origin, forward primer"
     terminator      3630..3657
                     /label=rrnB T2 terminator
                     /note="transcription terminator T2 from the E. coli rrnB
                     gene"
     terminator      3749..3835
                     /gene="Escherichia coli rrnB"
                     /label=rrnB T1 terminator
                     /note="transcription terminator T1 from the E. coli rrnB
                     gene"
ORIGIN
        1 ctgcattaat gaatcggcca acgcgcgggg agaggcggtt tgcgtattgg gcgctcttcc
       61 gcttcctcgc tcactgactc gctgcgctcg gtcgttcggc tgcggcgagc ggtatcagct
      121 cactcaaagg cggtaatacg gttatccaca gaatcagggg ataacgcagg aaagaacatg
      181 aattaattct catgtttgac agcttatcat cgattagctt taatgcggta gtttatcaca
      241 gttaaattgc taacgcagtc aggcaccgtg tatgaaatct aacaatgcgc tcatcgtcat
      301 cctcggcacc gtcaccctgg atgctgtagg cataggcttg gttatgccgg tactgccggg
      361 cctcttgcgg gatatcgtcc attccgacag catcgccagt cactatggcg tgctgctagc
      421 gctatatgcg ttgatgcaat ttctatgcgc acccgttctc ggagcactgt ccgaccgctt
      481 tggccgccgc ccagtcctgc tcgcttcgct acttggagcc actatcgact acgcgatcat
      541 ggcgaccaca cccgtcctgt ggattctcta cgccggacgc atcgtggccg gcatcaccgg
      601 cgccacaggt gcggttgctg gcgcctatat cgccgacatc accgatgggg aagatcgggc
      661 tcgccacttc gggctcatga gcgcttgttt cggcgtgggt atggtggcag gccccgtggc
      721 cgggggactg ttgggcgcca tctccttaca tgcaccattc cttgcggcgg cggtgctcaa
      781 cggcctcaac ctactactgg gctgcttcct aatgcaggag tcgcataagg gagagcgccg
      841 acccatgccc ttgagagcct tcaacccagt cagctccttc cggtgggcgc ggggcatgac
      901 tatcgtcgcc gcacttatga ctgtcttctt tatcatgcaa ctcgtaggac aggtgccggc
      961 agcgctctgg gtcattttcg gcgaggaccg ctttcgctgg agcgcgacga tgatcggcct
     1021 gtcgcttgcg gtattcggaa tcttgcacgc cctcgctcaa gccttcgtca ctggtcccgc
     1081 caccaaacgt ttcggcgaga agcaggccat tatcgccggc atggcggccg acgcgctggg
     1141 ctacgtcttg ctggcgttcg cgacgcgagg ctggatggcc ttccccatta tgattcttct
     1201 cgcttccggc ggcatcggga tgcccgcgtt gcaggccatg ctgtccaggc aggtagatga
     1261 cgaccatcag ggacagcttc aaggatcgct cgcggctctt accagcctaa cttcgatcat
     1321 tggaccgctg atcgtcacgg cgatttatgc cgcctcggcg agcacatgga acgggttggc
     1381 atggattgta ggcgccgccc tataccttgt ctgcctcccc gcgttgcgtc gcggtgcatg
     1441 gagccgggcc acctcgacct gaatggaagc cggcggcacc tcgctaacgg attcaccact
     1501 ccaagaattg gagccaatca attcttgcgg agaactgtga atgcgcaaac caacccttga
     1561 tcggggaaga acagtatgtc gagctatttt ttgacttact ggggatcaag cctgattggg
     1621 agaaaataaa atatccccta tagtgagtcg tattacatgg tcatagctgt ttcctggcag
     1681 ctctggcccg tgtctcaaaa tctctgatgt tacattgcac aagataaaaa tatatcatca
     1741 tgcctcctct agaggtctcg ctatagaaat ctcaaaattc cggcagaaca attttgaatc
     1801 tcgatccgta gaaaccagac ggtcattgtt ttagttccac cacgattata tttgaaattt
     1861 acgtgagtgt gagtgagact tgcataagaa aataaaatct ttagttggga aaaaattcaa
     1921 taatataaat gggcttgaga aggaagcgag ggataggcct ttttctaaaa taggcccatt
     1981 taagctatta acaatcttca aaagtaccac agcgcttagg taaagaaagc agctgagttt
     2041 atatatggtt agacacgaag tagtgattgg agacgagatc tagtctgagt cgaccgtctc
     2101 tgttttagag ctaggccaac atgaggatca cccatgtctg cagggcctag caagttaaaa
     2161 taaggctagt ccgttatcaa cttggccaac atgaggatca cccatgtctg cagggccaag
     2221 tggcaccgag tcggtgcttt ttttggcaaa aattttcaga ttttttcttc atctgtagat
     2281 ttctgggttt ttttttccgt ttcgtgaatc ataagtgaag ttttggatgc aaatctgcgc
     2341 gaaaaaagtt ggacctgcaa tgagcttatt tagatagcta agacaaagtg attggtccgt
     2401 tgtttcagtt ctgattgtca gagagtttgt ttcgagtcgg cgacaccaat gcgttttgtt
     2461 aaccagattt cgggtaagaa atgtatcgag agtttgtttc cagacggcta catcattttc
     2521 ttatgaaggg tgaaattaga tagaccaaag attgaaacac aacatttctt tcacaaaaat
     2581 ataataaact tgatagcatt taggatcagc catgggagac cctcgagcca cccatgacca
     2641 aaatccctta acgtgagtta cgcgtcgttc cactgagcgt cagaccccgt agaaaagatc
     2701 aaaggatctt cttgagatcc tttttttctg cgcgtaatct gctgcttgca aacaaaaaaa
     2761 ccaccgctac cagcggtggt ttgtttgccg gatcaagagc taccaactct ttttccgaag
     2821 gtaactggct tcagcagagc gcagatacca aatactgttc ttctagtgta gccgtagtta
     2881 ggccaccact tcaagaactc tgtagcaccg cctacatacc tcgctctgct aatcctgtta
     2941 ccagtggctg ctgccagtgg cgataagtcg tgtcttaccg ggttggactc aagacgatag
     3001 ttaccggata aggcgcagcg gtcgggctga acggggggtt cgtgcacaca gcccagcttg
     3061 gagcgaacga cctacaccga actgagatac ctacagcgtg agctatgaga aagcgccacg
     3121 cttcccgaag ggagaaaggc ggacaggtat ccggtaagcg gcagggtcgg aacaggagag
     3181 cgcacgaggg agcttccagg gggaaacgcc tggtatcttt atagtcctgt cgggtttcgc
     3241 cacctctgac ttgagcgtcg atttttgtga tgctcgtcag gggggcggag cctatggaaa
     3301 aacgccagca acgcggcctt tttacggttc ctggcctttt gctggccttt tgctcacatg
     3361 ttctttcctg cgttatcccc tgattctgtg gataaccgta ttaccgcctt tgagtgagct
     3421 gataccgctc gccgcagccg aacgaccgag cgcagcgagt cagtgagcga ggaagcggaa
     3481 gagcgcccaa tacgcaaacc gcctctcccc gcgcgttggc cgattcatta atgcagctgg
     3541 cacgacaggt ttcccgactg gaaagcgggc agtgagcgca acgcaattaa tacgcgtacc
     3601 gctagccagg aagagtttgt agaaacgcaa aaaggccatc cgtcaggatg gccttctgct
     3661 tagtttgatg cctggcagtt tatggcgggc gtcctgcccg ccaccctccg ggccgttgct
     3721 tcacaacgtt caaatccgct cccggcggat ttgtcctact caggagagcg ttcaccgaca
     3781 aacaacagat aaaacgaaag gcccagtctt ccgactgagc ctttcgtttt atttgatgcc
     3841 tggcagttcc ctactctcgc gtt
//
