[The description below was written by a language model from this plasmid's Addgene catalogue record and the feature table of its GenBank file.]
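Description:
pYPQ131A2.0 is a 3,863 bp empty Golden Gate entry vector for plant CRISPR work, built on the pHD1 backbone. It is designed to carry the first guide RNA in a multiplexed series. It is propagated in E. coli from a high-copy ColE1/pUC-type origin and selected with tetracycline, through a tetracycline efflux protein gene driven by its native tet promoter. The rrnB T1 and T2 terminators are also annotated in the backbone, where such elements usually insulate neighbouring regions from read-through transcription. A T7 promoter and M13 reverse primer site lie upstream of the guide cassette and are convenient for sequencing.

The functional unit is a guide RNA expression cassette driven by the Arabidopsis thaliana U6-1 snRNA promoter, a Pol III promoter suited to producing small, precisely initiated transcripts in plant cells. Downstream lies the gRNA2.0 scaffold, a modified single-guide scaffold carrying MS2 stem loops that bind the bacteriophage MS2 coat protein. The catalogue description states four MS2 binding sites, whereas the feature table annotates only two stem loops, so the remaining sites may simply be unannotated. No target-specific spacer is present. The user clones a protospacer by restriction-enzyme cloning, although the record does not name the enzymes or the Golden Gate sites.

Once loaded, the cassette is intended to be assembled with other guide modules by Golden Gate cloning. The associated publication describes the CRISPR-Act2.0 system for transcriptional activation in plants. In systems of this kind, MS2 aptamers on the guide recruit MS2 coat protein fused to activator domains, but those components are not encoded on this plasmid.
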