Addgene plasmid #99884: pYPQ131A2.0
Purpose: (Empty Backbone) Golden Gate entry vector to express the 1st gRNA with gRNA2.0 scaffold (with four MS2 binding sites) under AtU6 promoter
Depositing lab: Yiping Qi. Depositing organization: University of Maryland, College Park. Publication: Robust transcriptional activation in plants using multiplexed CRISPR-Act2.0 and mTALE-Act systems. Lowder LG, Zhou J, Zhang Y, Malzahn A, Zhong Z, Hsieh TF, Voytas DF, Zhang Y, Qi Y. Mol Plant. 2017 Nov 29. pii: S1674-2052(17)30344-1. doi: 10.1016/j.molp.2017.11.010. PubMed 29197638.
Backbone
  Vector backbone: pHD1
  Backbone manufacturer: Cermak et al. 2011
  Vector type: Plant Expression, CRISPR
Growth in bacteria
  Bacterial resistance: Tetracycline, 10 μg/mL
  Growth temperature: 37°C
  Growth strain: DH5alpha
  Copy number: Unknown
Gene/Insert
  Cloning method: Restriction Enzyme
Terms and licenses: Academic/Nonprofit Terms; Industry Terms: Not Available to Industry
How to cite: pYPQ131A2.0 was a gift from Yiping Qi (Addgene plasmid # 99884 ; http://n2t.net/addgene:99884 ; RRID:Addgene_99884)
